>Addgene plasmid #168787 | pRecomb-loxP-mCherry-4Gcloningsite-lox2272-66 | addgene full sequence | sequence record 353783 | Addgene NGS Result
AAAACTGTATTATAAGTAAATGCATGTATACTAAACTCACAAATTAGAGCTTCAATTTAATTATATCAGT
TATTACCCTATGCGGTGTGAAATACCGCACAGATGCGTAAGGAGAGTCGACTCTAGAGGATCCCCGGGAT
AACTTCGTATAATGTATGCTATACGAAGTTATGGATTTTCTTAACTTCTTCGGCGACAGCATCACCGACT
TCGCGATCGCATGCGGGAGACGGACGGACGCAGAGAGAAGGGCTGAGTAATAAGCGCCACTGCGCCAGAC
AGCTCTGGCGGCTCTGAGGTGCAGTGGATGATTATTAATCCGGGACCGGCCGCCCCTCCGCCCCGAAGTG
GAAAGGCTGGTGTGCCCCTCGTTGACCAAGAATCTATTGCATCATCGGAGAATATGGAGCTTCATCGAAT
CACCGGCAGTAAGCGAAGGAGAATGTGAAGCCAGGGGTGTATAGCCGTCGGCGAAATAGCATGCCATTAA
CCTAGGTACAGAAGTCCAATTGCTTCCGATCTGGTAAAAGATTCACGAGATAGTACCTTCTCCGAAGTAG
GTAGAGCGAGTACCCGGCGCGTAAGCTCCCTAATTGGCCCATCCGGCATCTGTAGGGCGTCCAAATATCG
TGCCTCTCCTGCTTTGCCCGGTGTATGAAACCGGAAAGGCCGCTCAGGAGCTGGCCAGCGGCGCAGACCG
GGAACACAAGCTGGCAGTCGACCCATCCGGTGCTCTGCACTCGACCTGCTGAGGTCCCTCAGTCCCTGGT
AGGCAGCTTTGCCCCGTCTGTCCGCCCGGTGTGTCGGCGGGGTTGACAAGGTCGTTGCGTCAGTCCAAGA
TTTGTTGCCATATTTTCCTGCTCTCCCCACCAGCTGCTCTTTTCTTTTCTCTTTCTTTTCCCATCTTCAG
TATATTCATCTTCCCATCCAAGAACCTTTAATCAAGCTTATCGATACCGTCGACCTCGACTCTAGAGGAT
CACTCGTCGTGTCGCCCATGGTGAGCAAGGGCGAGGAGGATAACATGGCCATCATCAAGGAGTTCATGCG
CTTCAAGGTGCACATGGAGGGCTCCGTGAACGGCCACGAGTTCGAGATCGAGGGCGAGGGCGAGGGCCGC
CCCTACGAGGGCACCCAGACCGCCAAGCTGAAGGTGACCAAGGGTGGCCCCCTGCCCTTCGCCTGGGACA
TCCTGTCCCCTCAGTTCATGTACGGCTCCAAGGCCTACGTGAAGCACCCCGCCGACATCCCCGACTACTT
GAAGCTGTCCTTCCCCGAGGGCTTCAAGTGGGAGCGCGTGATGAACTTCGAGGACGGCGGCGTGGTGACC
GTGACCCAGGACTCCTCCCTGCAGGACGGCGAGTTCATCTACAAGGTGAAGCTGCGCGGCACCAACTTCC
CCTCCGACGGCCCCGTAATGCAGAAGAAGACCATGGGCTGGGAGGCCTCCTCCGAGCGGATGTACCCCGA
GGACGGCGCCCTGAAGGGCGAGATCAAGCAGAGGCTGAAGCTGAAGGGCGGCGGCCACTACGACGCTGAG
GTCAAGACCACCTACAAGGCCAAGAAGCCCGTGCAGCTGCCCGGCGCCTACAACGTCAACATCAAGTTGG
ACATCACCTCCCACAACGAGGACTACACCATCGTGGAACAGTACGAACGCGCCGAGGGCCGCCACTCCAC
CGGCGGCATGGACGAGCTGTACAAGTAATGGGCGACGACGACGTTCGAGGGGGGGCCCGGTACCGCCCCG
TCCGGTCCTGCCCGTCACCGAGATCCACTTAACGTTACTGAAATCATCAAACAGCTTGACGAATCTGGAT
ATAAGATCGTTGGTGTCGATGTCAGCTCCGGAGTTGAGACAAATGGTGTTCAGGATCTCGATAAGATACG
TTCATTTGTCCAAGCAGCAAAGAGTGCCTTCTAGTGATTTAATAGCTCCATGTCAACAAGAATAAAACGC
GTTTCGGGTTTACCTCTTCCAGATACAGCTCATCTGCAATGTTAAGAATTCGCTGATTGTGATAGTTCCC
ACTTGTCCGTCCGCATCGGCATCCGCAGCTCGGGATAGTTCCGACCTAGGATTGGATGCATGCGGAACCG
CACGAGGGCGGGGCGGAAATTGACACACCACTCCTCTCCACGCACCGTTCAAGAGGTACGCGTATAGAGC
CGTATAGAGCAGAGACGGAGCACTTTCTGGTACTGTCCGCACGGGATGTCCGCACGGAGAGCCACAAACG
AGCGGGGCCCCGTACGTGCTCTCCTACCCCAGGATCGCATCCCCGCATAGCTGAACATCTATATAAAGAC
CCCCAAGGTTCTCAGTCTCACCAACATCATCAACCAACAATCAACAGTTCTCTACTCAGTTAATTAGAAC
TCTTCCAATCCTATCACCTCGCCTTAATTAAGCGGAACAAATTGAAGCGAGTCCCCGTGGAGCGCGAGCC
CGCGAGAGAGTCGTGCGGGATGATGCCATGAAGTATCACCTACATTGTATGCTCTCCAGATCGAAGAGGA
ATACTCTGAATAAGTGGATTTAGGCGGTTTCTTTGGTCCTACTATATGCACACTCAGATTCTGTCAATTG
AAAAGTCAGCCCGCTGTCTATCATGACTTCTATCTCCATTAATTGTCATCCAGCCGTGCCTCTGTATGGT
GCGTATACCCTCGACTCACACCTGTGAAGTCTCTGCCACTTAGCGCAGCCAAAGAAGATTTAGTCTAAAG
GTCTACAATCAATTCAGGCCGTATTCAGGGCGGCCGCTTCTGCTGTTTCTGGGCTCAATGCTTTGGTATC
TCAAAGGAGAGGAGAAGCGTCCGTGGAAGGCAGGAAGACCTACAAGACCTGGCACTCAGAAAGAGGGCGG
TTGCTCTTAAGTGTAGGGCTGCGCAGGGGAGGAACTCTGGGGTTGTCAAATGCGGCAGACGGAAATCTAC
ATTAGCAGCGTCAATCCACCCCCTTTTGGTGAACCATAAAGGGGCTAGTCTACCCCAGCTTCGAATCAGA
ATAATATAAATGCGGGGAAAGCTTTAGGTATGCGGACAGATCCATACTGGGTCCTCCAAGAGATCGGCCC
GCACATCTGACGTGGTTTCAAGGTTCGACCCATGCGGAGCCGCATTGGAGGATCTATCCCTGTAGGTACC
TTAGCTAAAGATCTACGCCGTATGGCCAAGCGGAAGATATAGGAACGATCGGCCATGAAGTCGTGTCTTC
TACAAACTCTCGTATATTCACTAGGTTCGACGTCTGCTAAACTAACCTGACCTAACCTAACCTTAACTCC
CTGCCAGTTCAGCCCATGCGGACCCGGCAGTCATGTCTTTCGCTTCAGATTGAACGCGGCTGCCTCGTCT
CGATCAGGATTTAGCAGAAGACAGTACACACTGAAAAAGTACCACAATAAAGAAGCTATATTGCAGGCCA
AATAGCCGTCTGCTCGGTCTGTTTATTCAACCTGGCCTCTTTCATCGTTTTTCCCTTTTCCTTATTAAAC
CATATATCTCCAGCAGAGCGATCGCGGGAGGAGATAATTTAGTTGAGATCGAAGTTGGCTTTATAGTTGT
AACAGTGAAATCAGGGCACGAATCTTTAGTACTTCGTTGATCGCCACTCCACCAAGGGTTTGCCATTAAG
CATAACTGGCAATATTTTTGTCAATTTGCCTTTTCGACCGTGTAAATGTCCCTATCCATACTCTCCGCAG
TCAATATCCGGAGGTCAAGTGTGAAGACTGTTTACCCCAGCAAGATACTTGGACAAGCCTGGTTTGCAAT
CCATAGTTTCAGCAGGCTTCCTAGGTGGCCTTAAGCCTGGGATACTGGCTGGCTGCTAGCAATTGCCATG
ACTATGTTGGAGGAAATGTTCGAGAGGAATCTTGGGTCCATGAACAGAGTAGTCCCACTTCAAATGTTGC
GTATGCCTGATATTACGGACCAATAGAGGAACAACCTGGCAGCAGCTAACTTGTATATCTCTAATCGCGT
TGACGACCGTTCTGTGTCAGTGCAACTGCCACGCAAAGACTTCAGAATAATAAACTTTGCCAGAGAAGGC
AGTTGTATTATGTTAATATCGCAACATTGTGAAAATTAAATGAACTAACAATCAAAAAGAAAGAAAATCC
GAACTTTCCCTCCGTATTATCTAACCCGTGTGCTTTTGCAACGCAATCCAACTATTCCAGTTGACGACAT
TAATCCAAGCCAGCATAGGAAGAATACCAAAAACCTTCAGACAGCCGTACCCGCAAGCCTTGTTACCAAC
CAGCTATAGCAATCTTACCCGTTCAATTTCTTAATCCCCATCTAGACGCTTCCAGCACTCTGACTGTCGG
GAGACGGGTTCCTTTGCCAGCCATGAGCATTCGCCTAGTTAGGGAGCGGCGGATGCCTACTTACTTCTGG
GAACGAGGCGCGCCGTGAGCGGGAAATATGGGTATCTTGGGAGAGGAGAGTTGGAGTAGGGAGAAATGCT
GGCTCGGTGGGAGGACGAGGGAGCTTTAATAATACCGCTCTGGCTTTGGTAGCACTGAGCCAGTGGTCGC
AGCAAAAGAGGGGAAAGGAGGGGAACAGGTCAAGCGGAGCCGCTCTTGTTGAGGATAGCTGTTACCCATG
GAAATTACATGTAGCAAGCTAGCAACCCGCCGAAGTGCCCCACTGGTCTTCAAGAGCCAGTCCAGGTGAA
CTGCATTCCGTCCCCTTCGCCGCGGTGCCCACTGCCTCCACAGCCTAGATGATTCTGAAAACACGTTGAA
GAGCTCGCGATAATAACCGAGGCGGGTAATGCAGGATGAAACTTACGATCTACAACCTACAGCACCCTGG
TTCTGAAACAAAGTTGAGGATCCCCGCGATCGATAACCCAGACCGTAATGCGAATTGCAATTTACGATTT
ACCCCCCGTAGAGCGGACTGATTCTGGACCTATCTTGAGACTATGTGGTGGAGCCTGCGATGATAACCGA
GGCCGTAATGCAAAAATGAAAATTACGAACCAAGAGGCGTGATGAGAAGATCAGAATTCTGGGCTCTGAG
TGTGTTTGGTGTTGCCAAAGACATGATCTCTTACTGAGAGTTATTCTGTGTCTGACGAAATATGTTGTGT
ATATATATATATGTACGTTAAAAGTTCCGTGGAGTTACCAGTGATTGACCAATGTTTTATCTTCTACAGT
TCTGCCTGTCTACCCCATTCTAGCTGTACCTGACTACAGAGTAGTTTAATTGTGGTTGACCCCACAGTCG
GAGGCGGAGGAATACAGCACCGATGTGGCCTGTCTCCATCCAGATTGGCACGCAATTTTTACACGCGGAA
AAGATCGAGATAGAGTACGACTTTAAATTTAGTCCCCGGCGGCTTCTATTTTAGAATATTTGAGATTTGA
TTCTCAAGCAATTGATTTGGTTGGGTCACCCTCAATTGGATAATATACCTCATTGCTCGGCTACTTCAAC
TCATCAATCACCGTCATACCCCGCATATAACCCTCCATTCCCACGATGTCGTCCAAGTCGCAATTGACTT
ACGGTGCTCGAGCCAGCAAGCACCCCAATCCTCTGGCAAAGAGACTTTTTGAGATTGCCGAAGCAAAGAA
GACAAACGTTACCGTCTCTGCTGATGTGACGACAACCCGAGAACTCCTGGACCTCGCTGACCGTACGGAA
GCTGTTGGATCCAATACATATGCCGTCTAGCAATGGACTAATCAACTTTTGATGATACAGGTCTCGGTCC
CTACATCGCCGTCATCAAGACACACATCGACATCCTCACCGATTTCAGCGTCGACACTATCAATGGCCTG
AATGTGCTGGCTCAAAAGCACAACTTTTTGATCTTCGAGGACCGCAAATTCATCGACATCGGCAATACCG
TCCAGAAGCAATACCACGGCGGTGCTCTGAGGATCTCCGAATGGGCCCACATTATCAACTGCAGCGTTCT
CCCTGGCGAGGGCATCGTCGAGGCTCTGGCCCAGACCGCATCTGCGCAAGACTTCCCCTATGGTCCTGAG
AGAGGACTGTTGGTCCTGGCAGAGATGACCTCCAAAGGATCGCTGGCTACGGGCGAGTATACCAAGGCAT
CGGTTGACTACGCTCGCAAATACAAGAACTTCGTTATGGGTTTCGTGTCGACGCGGGCCCTGACGGAAGT
GCAGTCGGATGTGTCTTCAGCCTCGGAGGATGAAGATTTCGTGGTCTTCACGACGGGTGTGAACCTCTCT
TCCAAAGGAGATAAGCTTGGACAGCAATACCAGACTCCTGCATCGGCTATTGGACGCGGTGCCGACTTTA
TCATCGCCGGTCGAGGCATCTACGCTGCTCCCGACCCGGTTGAAGCTGCACAGCGGTACCAGAAAGAAGG
CTGGGAAGCTTATATGGCACGTGTCTGTGGTAAAAGCTGAACTCTGATTGCTAGCCAGAACTACCGTTCG
TATAAAGTATCCTATACGAAGTTATCCCTTAAGGTATATGCGGCAAGTCATGATTTCCTCTTGGAGCAAA
AGTGTAGTGCCAGTACGAGTGTTGTGGAGGAAGGCTGCATACATTGTGCCTGTCATTAAACGATGAGCTC
GTCCGTATTGGCCCCTGTAATGCCATGTTTTCCGCCCCCAATCGTCAAGGTTTTCCCTTTGTTAGATTCC
TACCAGTCATCTAGCAAGTGAGGTAAGCTTTGCCAGAAACGCCAAGGCTTTATCTATGTAGTCGATAAGC
AAAGTGGACTGATAGCTTAATATGGAAGGTCCCTCAGGACAAGTCGACCTGTGCAGAAGAGATAACAGCT
TGGCATCACGCATCAGTGCCTCCTCTCAGACAGAATAAGTCGCCATAAGTTATCGACCGAACCTAGGTAG
GGTATATTTGGTGACGACAATACCTCCCGACGATACCTGGATTAGACACCGTATGCCGCGAATTAACGCC
TTCCGACCAAGTCCCTTTTGGTGATCGACACTTTAGGATCATCTCCTGCCAGTCGCCCAGACTGACGGTG
TTATGGTGGCGCGCTATGGCTTTCCTAGCCGGTCAAGCTCCGTGCACTAGAGAGCGGAGAAGGAGGGGGA
GTTGATAGGGAATGATATCTAGGTAGAGAAGTACTCCAACCAGAGATATGCGGATCAATGCTCCGGCAGT
TGTTAGCATACCCCAACCTCGTTTAAGTATCCTCTTCTTCCATCCATCTTTATCATTATTTGTCTATGTG
CATCCCTAGATCACGTCAATTATTTCGATAAATGGATACGTGCACTCGGGAATGCGTGATTGGCTCGACT
CGTGTTCTCAGTTCCTCATTCCCCCCCACGTTACATTGACAACGGAGTATTAGCCTATGGTCCTGTTCGA
TAAGCTTGCTCCATCGCCTCCACTACGTCAAGCGGAGTATCAGACATGAGCTCTACCCCAGATATCGCCT
GCTTATCGCTGGTTGCTTTGTCATGCAAGTACAGATCACATCGGCAATTCTGATAACAGATGGTGCCATT
GTCCCGTAATCAATTGCCCATTGAAAAAGGAAGAGTATGAGTATTCAACATTTCCGTGTCGCCCTTATTC
CCTTTTTTGCGGCATTTTGCCTTCCTGTTTTTGCTCACCCAGAAACGCTGGTGAAAGTAAAAGATGCTGA
AGATCAGTTGGGTGCACGAGTGGGTTACATCGAACTGGATCTCAACAGCGGTAAGATCCTTGAGAGTTTT
CGCCCCGAAGAACGTTTTCCAATGATGAGCACTTTTAAAGTTCTGCTATGTGGCGCGGTATTATCCCGTA
TTGACGCCGGGCAAGAGCAACTCGGTCGCCGCATACACTATTCTCAGAATGACTTGGTTGAGTACTCACC
AGTCACAGAAAAGCATCTTACGGATGGCATGACAGTAAGAGAATTATGCAGTGCTGCCATAACCATGAGT
GATAACACTGCGGCCAACTTACTTCTGACAACGATCGGAGGACCGAAGGAGCTAACCGCTTTTTTGCACA
ACATGGGGGATCATGTAACTCGCCTTGATCGTTGGGAACCGGAGCTGAATGAAGCCATACCAAACGACGA
GCGTGACACCACGATGCCTGTAGCAATGGCAACAACGTTGCGCAAACTATTAACTGGCGAACTACTTACT
CTAGCTTCCCGGCAACAATTAATAGACTGGATGGAGGCGGATAAAGTTGCAGGACCACTTCTGCGCTCGG
CCCTTCCGGCTGGCTGGTTTATTGCTGATAAATCTGGAGCCGGTGAGCGTGGGTCTCGCGGTATCATTGC
AGCACTGGGGCCAGATGGTAAGCCCTCCCGTATCGTAGTTATCTACACGACGGGGAGTCAGGCAACTATG
GATGAACGAAATAGACAGATCGCTGAGATAGGTGCCTCACTGATTAAGCATTGGTAACTGTCAGACCAAG
TTTACTCATATATACTTTAGATTGATTTAAAACTTCATTTTTAATTTAAAAGGATCTAGGTGAAGATCCT
TTTTGATAATCTCATGACCAAAATCCCTTAACGTGAGTTTTCGTTCCACTGAGCGTCAGACCCCGTAGAA
AAGATCAAAGGATCTTCTTGAGATCCTTTTTTTCTGCGCGTAATCTGCTGCTTGCAAACAAAAAAACCAC
CGCTACCAGCGGTGGTTTGTTTGCCGGATCAAGAGCTACCAACTCTTTTTCCGAAGGTAACTGGCTTCAG
CAGAGCGCAGATACCAAATACTGTTCTTCTAGTGTAGCCGTAGTTAGGCCACCACTTCAAGAACTCTGTA
GCACCGCCTACATACCTCGCTCTGCTAATCCTGTTACCAGTGGCTGCTGCCAGTGGCGATAAGTCGTGTC
TTACCGGGTTGGACTCAAGACGATAGTTACCGGATAAGGCGCAGCGGTCGGGCTGAACGGGGGGTTCGTG
CACACAGCCCAGCTTGGAGCGAACGACCTACACCGAACTGAGATACCTACAGCGTGAGCTATGAGAAAGC
GCCACGCTTCCCGAAGGGAGAAAGGCGGACAGGTATCCGGTAAGCGGCAGGGTCGGAACAGGAGAGCGCA
CGAGGGAGCTTCCAGGGGGAAACGCCTGGTATCTTTATAGTCCTGTCGGGTTTCGCCACCTCTGACTTGA
GCGTCGATTTTTGTGATGCTCGTCAGGGGGGCGGAGCCTATGGAAAAACGCCAGCAACGCGGCCTTTTTA
CGGTTCCTGGCCTTTTGCTGGCCTTTTGCTCACATGTTCTTTCCTGCGTTATCCCCTGATTCTGTGGATA
ACCGTATTACCGCCTTTGAGTGAGCTGATACCGCTCGCCGCAGCCGAACGACCGAGCGCAGCGAGTCAGT
GAGCGAGGAAGCGGAAGAGCGCCCAATACGCAAACCGCCTCTCCCCGCGCGTTGGCCGATTCATTAATGC
AGCTGGCACGACAGGTTTCCCGACTGGAAAGCGGGCAGTGAGCGCAACGCAATTAATGTGAGTTAGCTCA
CTCATTAGGCACCCCAGGCTTTACACTTTATGCTTCCGGCTCGTATGTTGTGTGGAATTGTGAGCGGATA
ACAATTTCACACAGGAAACAGCTATGACCATGATTACGCCACTGAACGAAGCATCTGTGCTTCATTTTGT
AGAACAAAAATGCAACGCGAGAGCGCTAATTTTTCAAACAAAGAATCTGAGCTGCATTTTTACAGAACAG
AAATGCAACGCGAAAGCGCTATTTTACCAACGAAGAATCTGTGCTTCATTTTTGTAAAACAAAAATGCAA
CGCGAGAGCGCTAATTTTTCAAACAAAGAATCTGAGCTGCATTTTTACAGAACAGAAATGCAACGCGAGA
GCGCTATTTTACCAACAAAGAATCTATACTTCTTTTTTGTTCTACAAAAATGCATCCCGAGAGCGCTATT
TTTCTAACAAAGCATCTTAGATTACTTTTTTTCTCCTTTGTGCGCTCTATAATGCAGTCTCTTGATAACT
TTTTGCACTGTAGGTCCGTTAAGGTTAGAAGAAGGCTACTTTGGTGTCTATTTTCTCTTCCATAAAAAAA
GCCTGACTCCACTTCCCGCGTTTACTGATTACTAGCGAAGCTGCGGGTGCATTTTTTCAAGATAAAGGCA
TCCCCGATTATATTCTATACCGATGTGGATTGCGCATACTTTGTGAACAGAAAGTGATAGCGTTGATGAT
TCTTCATTGGTCAGAAAATTATGAACGGTTTCTTCTATTTTGTCTCTATATACTACGTATAGGAAATGTT
TACATTTTCGTATTGTTTTCGATTCACTCTATGAATAGTTCTTACTACAATTTTTTTGTCTAAAGAGTAA
TACTAGAGATAAACATAAAAAATGTAGAGGTCGAGTTTAGATGCAAGTTCAAGGAGCGAAAGGTGGATGG
GTAGGTTATATAGGGATATAGCACAGAGATATATAGCAAAGAGATACTTTTGAGCAATGTTTGTGGAAGC
GGTATTCGCAATATTTTAGTAGCTCGTTACAGTCCGGTGCGTTTTTGGTTTTTTGAAAGTGCGTCTTCAG
AGCGCTTTTGGTTTTCAAAAGCGCTCTGAAGTTCCTATACTTTCTAGAGAATAGGAACTTCGGAATAGGA
ACTTCAAAGCGTTTCCGAAAACGAGCGCTTCCGAAAATGCAACGCGAGCTGCGCACATACAGCTCACTGT
TCACGTCGCACCTATATCTGCGTGTTGCCTGTATATATATATACATGAGAAGAACGGCATAGTGCGTGTT
TATGCTTAAATGCGTACTTATATGCGTCTATTTATGTAGGATGAAAGGTAGTCTAGTACCTCCTGTGATA
TTATCCCATTCCATGCGGGGTATCGTATGCTTCCTTCAGCACTACCCTTTAGCTGTTCTATATGCTGCCA
CTCCTCAATTGGATTAGTCTCATCCTTCAATGCTATCATTTCCTTTGATATTGGATCATACTAAGAAACC
ATTATTATCATGACATTAACCTATAAAAATAGGCGTATCACGAGGCCCTTTCGTCTCGCGCGTTTCGGTG
ATGACGGTGAAAACCTCTGACACATGCAGCTCCCGGAGACGGTCACAGCTTGTCTGTAAGCGGATGCCGG
GAGCAGACAAGCCCGTCAGGGCGCGTCAGCGGGTGTTGGCGGGTGTCGGGGCTGGCTTAACTATGCGGCA
TCAGAGCAGATTGTACTGAGAGTGCACCATACCACCTTTTCAATTCATCATTTTTTTTTTATTCTTTTTT
TTGATTTCGGTTTCCTTGAAATTTTTTTGATTCGGTAATCTCCGAACAGAAGGAAGAACGAAGGAAGGAG
CACAGACTTAGATTGGTATATATACGCATATGTAGTGTTGAAGAAACATGAAATTGCCCAGTATTCTTAA
CCCAACTGCACAGAACAAAAACCTGCAGGAAACGAAGATAAATCATGTCGAAAGCTACATATAAGGAACG
TGCTGCTACTCATCCTAGTCCTGTTGCTGCCAAGCTATTTAATATCATGCACGAAAAGCAAACAAACTTG
TGTGCTTCATTGGATGTTCGTACCACCAAGGAATTACTGGAGTTAGTTGAAGCATTAGGTCCCAAAATTT
GTTTACTAAAAACACATGTGGATATCTTGACTGATTTTTCCATGGAGGGCACAGTTAAGCCGCTAAAGGC
ATTATCCGCCAAGTACAATTTTTTACTCTTCGAAGACAGAAAATTTGCTGACATTGGTAATACAGTCAAA
TTGCAGTACTCTGCGGGTGTATACAGAATAGCAGAATGGGCAGACATTACGAATGCACACGGTGTGGTGG
GCCCAGGTATTGTTAGCGGTTTGAAGCAGGCGGCAGAAGAAGTAACAAAGGAACCTAGAGGCCTTTTGAT
GTTAGCAGAATTGTCATGCAAGGGCTCCCTATCTACTGGAGAATATACTAAGGGTACTGTTGACATTGCG
AAGAGCGACAAAGATTTTGTTATCGGCTTTATTGCTCAAAGAGACATGGGTGGAAGAGATGAAGGTTACG
ATTGGTTGATTATGACACCCGGTGTGGGTTTAGATGACAAGGGAGACGCATTGGGTCAACAGTATAGAAC
CGTGGATGATGTGGTCTCTACAGGATCTGACATTATTATTGTTGGAAGAGGACTATTTGCAAAGGGAAGG
GATGCTAAGGTAGAGGGTGAACGTTACAGAAAAGCAGGCTGGGAAGCATATTTGAGAAGATGCGGCCAGC
AAAACTAA
Features (pLannotate 1.2.2; 23 found; start..end, strand, type, name):
     79..115     +  misc_feature   bom (fragment): basis of mobility region from pBR322
    116..138     -  misc_feature   MCS (fragment): pUC18/19 multiple cloning site
    139..172     -  protein_bind   loxP: Cre-mediated recombination occurs in the 8-bp core sequence (GCATACAT). Cre recombinase
    173..213     -  CDS            LEU2 (fragment): 3-isopropylmalate dehydrogenase, required for leucine biosynthesis; S. cerevisiae LEU2; yeast auxotrophic marker
    219..902     +  promoter       gpdA promoter (fragment): gpdA; promoter from the Aspergillus nidulans glyceraldehyde-3-phosphate dehydrogenase gene (Punt et al., 1990)
    941..969     +  misc_feature   MCS (fragment): pBluescript multiple cloning site
    998..1707    +  CDS            mCherry (fragment): monomeric derivative of DsRed fluorescent protein (Shaner et al., 2004) mammalian codon-optimized
   1725..1744    +  misc_feature   MCS (fragment): pBluescript multiple cloning site
   1772..2001    +  terminator     trpC terminator (fragment): trpC; transcription terminator from the Aspergillus nidulans trpC gene (Punt et al., 1987)
   5518..5679    +  CDS            URA3 (fragment): PYRF_YEAST - Experimental evidence at protein level: Swiss-Prot protein existence level 1. From Saccharomyces cerevisiae (strain ATCC 204508 / S288c) (Baker's yeast).
   5733..6392    +  CDS            UMPS (fragment): UMPS_HUMAN - Experimental evidence at protein level: Swiss-Prot protein existence level 1. From Homo sapiens (Human).
   6437..6465    -  protein_bind   lox2272 (fragment): Cre-mediated recombination occurs in the 8-bp core sequence (GGATACTT). lox2272 sites are compatible with each other, but incompatible with loxP or loxN sites (Lee and Saito, 1988). Cre recombinase
   7527..8387    +  CDS            AmpR: β-lactamase; bla; confers resistance to ampicillin, carbenicillin, and related antibiotics
   8558..9146    +  rep_origin     ori: high-copy-number ColE1/pMB1/pBR322/pUC origin of replication
   9329..9421    +  CDS            lacI (fragment): lac repressor; lacI; The lac repressor binds to the lac operator to inhibit transcription in E. coli. This inhibition can be relieved by adding lactose or isopropyl-β-D-thiogalactopyranoside (IPTG).
   9434..9455    +  protein_bind   CAP binding site: CAP binding activates transcription in the presence of cAMP. E. coli catabolite activator protein
   9470..9500    +  promoter       lac promoter: promoter for the E. coli lac operon
   9504..9526    +  protein_bind   lac operator (fragment): The lac repressor binds to the lac operator to inhibit transcription in E. coli. This inhibition can be relieved by adding lactose or isopropyl-β-D-thiogalactopyranoside (IPTG). lac repressor encoded by lacI
   9565..10907   -  rep_origin     2μ ori: yeast 2μ plasmid origin of replication
  10975..11010   +  CDS            rop (fragment): Rop protein, which maintains plasmids at low copy number; rop
  11112..11161   +  misc_feature   bom (fragment): basis of mobility region from pBR322
  11169..11384   +  promoter       URA3 promoter: S. cerevisiae URA3
  11385..12188   +  CDS            URA3: orotidine-5'-phosphate decarboxylase, required for uracil biosynthesis; S. cerevisiae URA3; yeast auxotrophic marker, counterselectable with 5-fluoroorotic acid (5-FOA)
