[The description below was written by a language model from this plasmid's Addgene catalogue record and pLannotate feature annotations shown in this document.]
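Description:
pRecomb-loxP-mCherry-4Gcloningsite-lox2272-66 is an empty donor backbone for Cre/lox recombinase-mediated chromosomal integration in filamentous fungi, described in the context of heterologous expression of biosynthetic gene clusters (BGCs) in Aspergillus nidulans. It was assembled de novo from parts of pYFAC-CH2 and pKW20088, deliberately omitting the AMA1 replicator, so it is not expected to persist autonomously in the fungal host and must integrate instead. It is a three-host shuttle vector. In E. coli it is maintained by a high-copy ColE1/pUC-type origin with ampicillin resistance (AmpR). In Saccharomyces cerevisiae it relies on a 2μ origin and a URA3 marker with its own promoter, which supports optional transformation-associated recombination cloning. The fungal selectable marker is pyrG. The annotation tool does not name pyrG, but its partial URA3- and UMPS-like hits just upstream of the lox2272 site probably correspond to this orotidine-5'-phosphate decarboxylase gene.

The payload lies between a loxP site and a lox2272-derived site, named lox2272-66 in the title, though the depositor comments also mention lox71. These two heterospecific sites do not recombine with each other, which allows directional cassette exchange with a matching chromosomal landing site when Cre is supplied. Inside the floxed region is an mCherry reporter driven by the A. nidulans gpdA promoter and ended by the trpC terminator. It is followed by a stretch of roughly 3.5 kb that the feature table leaves unannotated. According to the record, the floxed region carries four cloning sites under strong alcohol-inducible promoters derived from pYFAC-CH2, and these presumably occupy that stretch. Because EcoRI sites flank the four-promoter module, it can be replaced with a genomic fragment carrying an entire BGC; Gibson assembly is the listed cloning method. Small lac, rop, bom, LEU2 and MCS fragments appear to be remnants of the parent vectors.
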