Addgene plasmid #168787: pRecomb-loxP-mCherry-4Gcloningsite-lox2272-66
Purpose: (Empty Backbone) Donor vector for recombinase mediated integration in filamentous fungi. Is a shuttle vector for optional in vivo cloning in yeast, and contains four inducible promoters or sites for whole BGC cloning.
Depositing lab: Yit Heng Chooi. Depositing organization: University of Western Australia. Publication: Cre/lox-Mediated Chromosomal Integration of Biosynthetic Gene Clusters for Heterologous Expression in Aspergillus nidulans. Roux I, Chooi YH. ACS Synth Biol. 2022 Feb 16. doi: 10.1021/acssynbio.1c00458. PubMed 35168324.
Backbone
  Vector backbone: pRecomb-loxp-mCherry-4Gcloningsite-lox2272-66
  Modifications to backbone: pRecomb was created de novo by assembly of parts from pYFAC-CH2 and pKW20088, excluding AMA1 origin of replication.
  Vector type: Cre/Lox, Synthetic Biology ; Expression in filamentous fungi
  Selectable markers: URA3 ; pyrG
Growth in bacteria
  Bacterial resistance: Ampicillin, 100 μg/mL
  Growth temperature: 37°C
  Growth strain: DH5alpha
  Growth instructions: For improved transformation efficiency, using a DH10B E coli such as 10-beta, and electroporation.
  Copy number: High Copy
Gene/Insert
  Cloning method: Gibson Cloning
Terms and licenses: Academic/Nonprofit Terms; Industry Terms: Not Available to Industry
Depositor comments: pRecomb-loxp-mcherry-4Gcloningsite-lox71-2272-66 (donor vector 2) is shuttle vector that supports optional transformation-associated recombination cloning in Saccharomyces cerevisiae. Donor vector 2 also contains within the floxed region four cloning sites for the expression of biosynthetic genes under strong alcohol inducible promoters, derived from the vector pYFAC-CH2. As the four-promoter multiple cloning site is flanked by EcoRI sites, donor vector 2 can also be used for cloning genomic fragments containing a BGC.
How to cite: pRecomb-loxP-mCherry-4Gcloningsite-lox2272-66 was a gift from Yit Heng Chooi (Addgene plasmid # 168787 ; http://n2t.net/addgene:168787 ; RRID:Addgene_168787)
